>Addgene plasmid #159535 | pZmSWEET13a:ZmSWEET13a:GUS | addgene full sequence | sequence record 313143 | Addgene NGS Result
CTGTAGGGGGCACTCTACGGCCGCAGCGGTGCCCCCTACAGCGCCCCCTACACGTCGGCCCCCTTCTCTC
CCCCCAGATCTAGCGTGTCACTATTCATCCCTCTAAACACTATGATATGATGTAGGTCTACGAGTAATTG
TTAGTAGATAAAAAATTGATAGTTGATATAGAAAATGATATTTTCTAGTTGTAGTGGGGTATAGGGGGAG
TATTTAGCGGGAACCGCTGCGGGAGATGAAAAAATAGGGGGAAAATAGGGGGAAAAAGTGATATAGAGGA
AAAAATTTAGAGGTAACGGTTGTGGATAGCCTAACCCCCCTCCCCTTTAGTACTCGATCCACAAACACAT
GTACTAAAGACCACTCAGCCATGAAATTAAAACTAAAGATTTATGTCTTTAGTCCTAGTTGTCTAGTACC
AAATATGAATACAATACAATAGCCGATTTTCAATCGGTATTGATGGCCCTTTCTACTGTAATAGGTTAAA
TCTTCTAACAACAGCAAGATAACATTCTTAATTTGATTGTGATTTTGCTCCTGAGTAGAACCTAATGATA
AATTAGAATATTCTTTTTGGTCATGTAATTAAACATGAAAATTAAGTTGTTCTAACCACTGGTTAAACAT
TGTTATGTGTATTACCGAGTTTTTCACCATGAAATATTTTTTGCAGCTTAAAAACACCCCATGTGTTGCT
TCAAATGAATAATATAGCATCAAATATGGTTGTACACGGCACCAGTAACTGCGACTCAACAACAGTAGAT
CTTCGTCGGCATGTATAGATCATTCGGAATGCCTTTGCTTCTCTAATTCTACTTTCCTCACGTCGCTGCG
GTTAGTGGACATACATAGCTTTATGCCAGCTTTTATTTTTCTATATTGCGTCGTTTCAAATCAATTCAAT
GATTAGAACACTAAGCATATATAATTAAACATATTAAAGTTTACGCGTGCTCCTAAGTAACATACATGTG
ATACTAATTATTTATGGTGTCGTGTGAAAAAAAAACTTTTTCTTTAATGTTTACATATATTTTTCATAAA
ATTGTCCTTTTCTCACAGTAAAATACCGTCAAAAGGCCATGATACAGTTAATCAAGTAAAAATATTTATA
GAATGAATACAATTTATGTAGATTATAGGAACACATATTGTAAAAGTATGGTCAAAGCGGAAGTTTAAAG
CGCTAGCTGTGCCCAAGTTTTTTCATGTAGCTTGACGAATGCGAGAGGAGAGAGAGTGTTCCACGTACGT
TCCTCTTCCTAATCACGATTGTTGGAATCAAACTAGAGTGGTTAATTAAAATGATCATTGATGCAGCATC
AGCAAAGGATGTTTTCAGCTATAAATGGTTGACGTTTGGACAGCTCATTTCAATGATATCTTGATTCATG
GCGTCAAAACGGCATGTATTCATTCATGACTTTGTATATTACTCCTGCCCTCATAAAATAGTACTCCACC
CATTCTAAAATATAGTTCTTTCTAGTCTACTCTTTTCACCCACATTCATTCAAATGATAATGAATATAGA
CATATACATACAAACTGCATTCATATATTACTTAATGAATGCATGATTAGTTTAAAATGAATTATATTTT
GGATCGGGACGAAATATTCGTTTTAGGTGTTAGTTTTTTTATCTATATTCAAATGGATGATAATGAATCT
AGAGACATATATAAAACACATACATCAAGTATTGTATGAATCCATTAATTATCTAATACGAATTTTATTT
AAATTTGGGACAGAGAGAGTATTAGGAGTTGTGTGTGAGCTGTTCTTGGTTTTCACCTCTGCTTTGTTCT
TGGTGTAAAAAGGGTGTGCATTAATTATCCTGTTTGAAGCATTATAAGACAAACGATGCAGGACATCTTT
GCATGAGAGTCATACACACGGGAGGCAAATATTTCGTACATAAATTATACAGGAAGAAGAGAACCGGATG
CAAATGGTCAAGGATAATTTAAGGATTGCGTACAGTCACGATAAAAGAGTTATACCGATAATAGGAGAAG
AGATTTAGCTTTTGAGGTAGGAGAATTTGTATATCTTAAGGTGTCACCTATCTAAGGCTTACGCAGGATT
GAAGTAAAGGAAAAAATATCACCAGAGTACGTTAGTACGTTCACAATCTTAGAATGAAAAAATGAAGTAG
CATACCAGTTGAAGTTGCATGAGAGGTTAGCAGATGTACATGACGTATTTCATGTGTAATAATTCAAGTG
GTGGTTGAGGGTGCTAGAGGAATAGTTGCAAATGAAGATCTAAATGTTTATGATGATGTGACATGTACTA
AGCCCAATGGAAATTTTGGGTACAACTAAGAGTGGCAAAAATATGCAAAATTAGGTGGAGTAACCACACC
ACATATCAGGCTACTAGGTAAAGAGAGAATAACCTTAAAGCCACATACCCCGATCAGGTAAGCTTAGCTT
GAGCTTGGATCAGATTGTCGTTTCCCGCCTTCAGTTTAAACTATCAGTGTTTGACAGGATATATTGGCGG
GTAAACCTAAGAGAAAAGAGCGTTTATTAGAATAATCGGATATTTAAAAGGGCGTGAAAAGGTTTATCCG
TTCGTCCATTTGTATGTGCATGCCAACCACAGGGTTCCCCTCGGGATCAAAGTACTTTAAAGTACTTTAA
AGTACTTTAAAGTACTTTGATCCAACCCCTCCGCTGCTATAGTGCAGTCGGCTTCTGACGTTCAGTGCAG
CCCTCTTCTGAAAACGACATGTCGCACAAGTCCTAAGTTACGCGACAGGCTGCCGCCCTGCCCTTTTCCT
GGCGTTTTCTTGTCGCGTGTTTTAGTCGCATAAAGTAGAATACTTGCGACTAGAACCGGAGACATTACGC
CATGAACAAGAGCGCCGCCGCTGGCCTGCTGGGCTATGCCCGCGTCAGCACCGACGACCAGGACTTGACC
AACCAACGGGCCGAACTGCACGCGGCCGGCTGCACCAAGCTGTTTTCCGAGAAGATCACCGGCACCAGGC
GCGACCGCCCGGAGCTGGCCAGGATGCTTGACCACCTACGCCCTGGCGACGTTGTGACAGTGACCAGGCT
AGACCGCCTGGCCCGCAGCACCCGCGACCTACTGGACATTGCCGAGCGCATCCAGGAGGCCGGCGCGGGC
CTGCGTAGCCTGGCAGAGCCGTGGGCCGACACCACCACGCCGGCCGGCCGCATGGTGTTGACCGTGTTCG
CCGGCATTGCCGAGTTCGAGCGTTCCCTAATCATCGACCGCACCCGGAGCGGGCGCGAGGCCGCCAAGGC
CCGAGGCGTGAAGTTTGGCCCCCGCCCTACCCTCACCCCGGCACAGATCGCGCACGCCCGCGAGCTGATC
GACCAGGAAGGCCGCACCGTGAAAGAGGCGGCTGCACTGCTTGGCGTGCATCGCTCGACCCTGTACCGCG
CACTTGAGCGCAGCGAGGAAGTGACGCCCACCGAGGCCAGGCGGCGCGGTGCCTTCCGTGAGGACGCATT
GACCGAGGCCGACGCCCTGGCGGCCGCCGAGAATGAACGCCAAGAGGAACAAGCATGAAACCGCACCAGG
ACGGCCAGGACGAACCGTTTTTCATTACCGAAGAGATCGAGGCGGAGATGATCGCGGCCGGGTACGTGTT
CGAGCCGCCCGCGCACGTCTCAACCGTGCGGCTGCATGAAATCCTGGCCGGTTTGTCTGATGCCAAGCTG
GCGGCCTGGCCGGCCAGCTTGGCCGCTGAAGAAACCGAGCGCCGCCGTCTAAAAAGGTGATGTGTATTTG
AGTAAAACAGCTTGCGTCATGCGGTCGCTGCGTATATGATGCGATGAGTAAATAAACAAATACGCAAGGG
GAACGCATGAAGGTTATCGCTGTACTTAACCAGAAAGGCGGGTCAGGCAAGACGACCATCGCAACCCATC
TAGCCCGCGCCCTGCAACTCGCCGGGGCCGATGTTCTGTTAGTCGATTCCGATCCCCAGGGCAGTGCCCG
CGATTGGGCGGCCGTGCGGGAAGATCAACCGCTAACCGTTGTCGGCATCGACCGCCCGACGATTGACCGC
GACGTGAAGGCCATCGGCCGGCGCGACTTCGTAGTGATCGACGGAGCGCCCCAGGCGGCGGACTTGGCTG
TGTCCGCGATCAAGGCAGCCGACTTCGTGCTGATTCCGGTGCAGCCAAGCCCTTACGACATATGGGCCAC
CGCCGACCTGGTGGAGCTGGTTAAGCAGCGCATTGAGGTCACGGATGGAAGGCTACAAGCGGCCTTTGTC
GTGTCGCGGGCGATCAAAGGCACGCGCATCGGCGGTGAGGTTGCCGAGGCGCTGGCCGGGTACGAGCTGC
CCATTCTTGAGTCCCGTATCACGCAGCGCGTGAGCTACCCAGGCACTGCCGCCGCCGGCACAACCGTTCT
TGAATCAGAACCCGAGGGCGACGCTGCCCGCGAGGTCCAGGCGCTGGCCGCTGAAATTAAATCAAAACTC
ATTTGAGTTAATGAGGTAAAGAGAAAATGAGCAAAAGCACAAACACGCTAAGTGCCGGCCGTCCGAGCGC
ACGCAGCAGCAAGGCTGCAACGTTGGCCAGCCTGGCAGACACGCCAGCCATGAAGCGGGTCAACTTTCAG
TTGCCGGCGGAGGATCACACCAAGCTGAAGATGTACGCGGTACGCCAAGGCAAGACCATTACCGAGCTGC
TATCTGAATACATCGCGCAGCTACCAGAGTAAATGAGCAAATGAATAAATGAGTAGATGAATTTTAGCGG
CTAAAGGAGGCGGCATGGAAAATCAAGAACAACCAGGCACCGACGCCGTGGAATGCCCCATGTGTGGAGG
AACGGGCGGTTGGCCAGGCGTAAGCGGCTGGGTTGTCTGCCGGCCCTGCAATGGCACTGGAACCCCCAAG
CCCGAGGAATCGGCGTGAGCGGTCGCAAACCATCCGGCCCGGTACAAATCGGCGCGGCGCTGGGTGATGA
CCTGGTGGAGAAGTTGAAGGCCGCGCAGGCCGCCCAGCGGCAACGCATCGAGGCAGAAGCACGCCCCGGT
GAATCGTGGCAAGCGGCCGCTGATCGAATCCGCAAAGAATCCCGGCAACCGCCGGCAGCCGGTGCGCCGT
CGATTAGGAAGCCGCCCAAGGGCGACGAGCAACCAGATTTTTTCGTTCCGATGCTCTATGACGTGGGCAC
CCGCGATAGTCGCAGCATCATGGACGTGGCCGTTTTCCGTCTGTCGAAGCGTGACCGACGAGCTGGCGAG
GTGATCCGCTACGAGCTTCCAGACGGGCACGTAGAGGTTTCCGCAGGGCCGGCCGGCATGGCCAGTGTGT
GGGATTACGACCTGGTACTGATGGCGGTTTCCCATCTAACCGAATCCATGAACCGATACCGGGAAGGGAA
GGGAGACAAGCCCGGCCGCGTGTTCCGTCCACACGTTGCGGACGTACTCAAGTTCTGCCGGCGAGCCGAT
GGCGGAAAGCAGAAAGACGACCTGGTAGAAACCTGCATTCGGTTAAACACCACGCACGTTGCCATGCAGC
GTACGAAGAAGGCCAAGAACGGCCGCCTGGTGACGGTATCCGAGGGTGAAGCCTTGATTAGCCGCTACAA
GATCGTAAAGAGCGAAACCGGGCGGCCGGAGTACATCGAGATCGAGCTAGCTGATTGGATGTACCGCGAG
ATCACAGAAGGCAAGAACCCGGACGTGCTGACGGTTCACCCCGATTACTTTTTGATCGATCCCGGCATCG
GCCGTTTTCTCTACCGCCTGGCACGCCGCGCCGCAGGCAAGGCAGAAGCCAGATGGTTGTTCAAGACGAT
CTACGAACGCAGTGGCAGCGCCGGAGAGTTCAAGAAGTTCTGTTTCACCGTGCGCAAGCTGATCGGGTCA
AATGACCTGCCGGAGTACGATTTGAAGGAGGAGGCGGGGCAGGCTGGCCCGATCCTAGTCATGCGCTACC
GCAACCTGATCGAGGGCGAAGCATCCGCCGGTTCCTAATGTACGGAGCAGATGCTAGGGCAAATTGCCCT
AGCAGGGGAAAAAGGTCGAAAAGCTCTCTTTCCTGTGGATAGCACGTACATTGGGAACCCAAAGCCGTAC
ATTGGGAACCGGAACCCGTACATTGGGAACCCAAAGCCGTACATTGGGAACCGGTCACACATGTAAGTGA
CTGATATAAAAGAGAAAAAAGGCGATTTTTCCGCCTAAAACTCTTTAAAACTTATTAAAACTCTTAAAAC
CCGCCTGGCCTGTGCATAACTGTCTGGCCAGCGCACAGCCGAAGAGCTGCAAAAAGCGCCTACCCTTCGG
TCGCTGCGCTCCCTACGCCCCGCCGCTTCGCGTCGGCCTATCGCGGCCGCTGGCCGCTCAAAAATGGCTG
GCCTACGGCCAGGCAATCTACCAGGGCGCGGACAAGCCGCGCCGTCGCCACTCGACCGCCGGCGCCCACA
TCAAGGCACCCTGCCTCGCGCGTTTCGGTGATGACGGTGAAAACCTCTGACACATGCAGCTCCCGGAGAC
GGTCACAGCTTGTCTGTAAGCGGATGCCGGGAGCAGACAAGCCCGTCAGGGCGCGTCAGCGGGTGTTGGC
GGGTGTCGGGGCGCAGCCATGACCCAGTCACGTAGCGATAGCGGAGTGTATACTGGCTTAACTATGCGGC
ATCAGAGCAGATTGTACTGAGAGTGCACCATATGCGGTGTGAAATACCGCACAGATGCGTAAGGAGAAAA
TACCGCATCAGGCGCTCTTCCGCTTCCTCGCTCACTGACTCGCTGCGCTCGGTCGTTCGGCTGCGGCGAG
CGGTATCAGCTCACTCAAAGGCGGTAATACGGTTATCCACAGAATCAGGGGATAACGCAGGAAAGAACAT
GTGAGCAAAAGGCCAGCAAAAGGCCAGGAACCGTAAAAAGGCCGCGTTGCTGGCGTTTTTCCATAGGCTC
CGCCCCCCTGACGAGCATCACAAAAATCGACGCTCAAGTCAGAGGTGGCGAAACCCGACAGGACTATAAA
GATACCAGGCGTTTCCCCCTGGAAGCTCCCTCGTGCGCTCTCCTGTTCCGACCCTGCCGCTTACCGGATA
CCTGTCCGCCTTTCTCCCTTCGGGAAGCGTGGCGCTTTCTCATAGCTCACGCTGTAGGTATCTCAGTTCG
GTGTAGGTCGTTCGCTCCAAGCTGGGCTGTGTGCACGAACCCCCCGTTCAGCCCGACCGCTGCGCCTTAT
CCGGTAACTATCGTCTTGAGTCCAACCCGGTAAGACACGACTTATCGCCACTGGCAGCAGCCACTGGTAA
CAGGATTAGCAGAGCGAGGTATGTAGGCGGTGCTACAGAGTTCTTGAAGTGGTGGCCTAACTACGGCTAC
ACTAGAAGGACAGTATTTGGTATCTGCGCTCTGCTGAAGCCAGTTACCTTCGGAAAAAGAGTTGGTAGCT
CTTGATCCGGCAAACAAACCACCGCTGGTAGCGGTGGTTTTTTTGTTTGCAAGCAGCAGATTACGCGCAG
AAAAAAAGGATCTCAAGAAGATCCTTTGATCTTTTCTACGGGGTCTGACGCTCAGTGGAACGAAAACTCA
CGTTAAGGGATTTTGGTCATGCATGATATATCTCCCAATTTGTGTAGGGCTTATTATGCACGCTTAAAAA
TAATAAAAGCAGACTTGACCTGATAGTTTGGCTGTGAGCAATTATGTGCTTAGTGCATCTAACGCTTGAG
TTAAGCCGCGCCGCGAAGCGGCGTCGGCTTGAACGAATTTCTAGCTAGACATTATTTGCCGACTACCTTG
GTGATCTCGCCTTTCACGTAGTGGACAAATTCTTCCAACTGATCTGCGCGCGAGGCCAAGCGATCTTCTT
CTTGTCCAAGATAAGCCTGTCTAGCTTCAAGTATGACGGGCTGATACTGGGCCGGCAGGCGCTCCATTGC
CCAGTCGGCAGCGACATCCTTCGGCGCGATTTTGCCGGTTACTGCGCTGTACCAAATGCGGGACAACGTA
AGCACTACATTTCGCTCATCGCCAGCCCAGTCGGGCGGCGAGTTCCATAGCGTTAAGGTTTCATTTAGCG
CCTCAAATAGATCCTGTTCAGGAACCGGATCAAAGAGTTCCTCCGCCGCTGGACCTACCAAGGCAACGCT
ATGTTCTCTTGCTTTTGTCAGCAAGATAGCCAGATCAATGTCGATCGTGGCTGGCTCGAAGATACCTGCA
AGAATGTCATTGCGCTGCCATTCTCCAAATTGCAGTTCGCGCTTAGCTGGATAACGCCACGGAATGATGT
CGTCGTGCACAACAATGGTGACTTCTACAGCGCGGAGAATCTCGCTCTCTCCAGGGGAAGCCGAAGTTTC
CAAAAGGTCGTTGATCAAAGCTCGCCGCGTTGTTTCATCAAGCCTTACGGTCACCGTAACCAGCAAATCA
ATATCACTGTGTGGCTTCAGGCCGCCATCCACTGCGGAGCCGTACAAATGTACGGCCAGCAACGTCGGTT
CGAGATGGCGCTCGATGACGCCAACTACCTCTGATAGTTGAGTCGATACTTCGGCGATCACCGCTTCCCC
CATGATGTTTAACTTTGTTTTAGGGCGACTGCCCTGCTGCGTAACATCGTTGCTGCTCCATAACATCAAA
CATCGACCCACGGCGTAACGCGCTTGCTGCTTGGATGCCCGAGGCATAGACTGTACCCCAAAAAAACAGT
CATAACAAGCCATGAAAACCGCCACTGCGCCGTTACCACCGCTGCGTTCGGTCAAGGTTCTGGACCAGTT
GCGTGAGCGCATACGCTACTTGCATTACAGCTTACGAACCGAACAGGCTTATGTCCACTGGGTTCGTGCC
CGAATTGATCACAGGCAGCAACGCTCTGTCATCGTTACAATCAACATGCTACCCTCCGCGAGATCATCCG
TGTTTCAAACCCGGCAGCTTAGTTGCCGTTCTTCCGAATAGCATCGGTAACATGAGCAAAGTCTGCCGCC
TTACAACGGCTCTCCCGCTGACGCCGTCCCGGACTGATGGGCTGCCTGTATCGAGTGGTGATTTTGTGCC
GAGCTGCCGGTCGGGGAGCTGTTGGCTGGCTGGTGGCAGGATATATTGTGGTGTAAACAAATTGACGCTT
AGACAACTTAATAACACATTGCGGACGTTTTTAATGTACTGAATTAACGCCGAATTGAATTATCAGCTTG
CATGCCGGTCGATCTAGTAACATAGATGACACCGCGCGCGATAATTTATCCTAGTTTGCGCGCTATATTT
TGTTTTCTATCGCGTATTAAATGTATAATTGCGGGACTCTAATCATAAAAACCCATCTCATAAATAACGT
CATGCATTACATGTTAATTATTACATGCTTAACGTAATTCAACAGAAATTATATGATAATCATCGCAAGA
CCGGCAACAGGATTCAATCTTAAGAAACTTTATTGCCAAATGTTTGAACGATCTGCTTGACTCTAGGGGT
CATCAGATTTCGGTGACGGGCAGGACCGGACGGGGCGGCACCGGCAGGCTGAAGTCCAGCTGCCAGAAAC
CCACGTCATGCCAGTTCCCGTGCTTGAAGCCGGCCGCCCGCAGCATGCCGCGGGGGGCATATCCGAGCGC
CTCGTGCATGCGCACGCTCGGGTCGTTGGGCAGCCCGATGACAGCGACCACGCTCTTGAAGCCCTGTGCC
TCCAGGGACTTCAGCAGGTGGGTGTAGAGCGTGGAGCCCAGTCCCGTCCGCTGGTGGCGGGGGGAGACGT
ACACGGTCGACTCGGCCGTCCAGTCGTAGGCGTTGCGTGCCTTCCAGGGACCCGCGTAGGCGATGCCGGC
GACCTCGCCGTCCACCTCGGCGACGAGCCAGGGATAGCGCTCCCGCAGACGGACGAGGTCGTCCGTCCAC
TCCTGCGGTTCCTGCGGCTCGGTACGGAAGTTGACCGTGCTTGTCTCGATGTAGTGGTTGACGATGGTGC
AGACCGCCGGCATGTCCGCCTCGGTGGCACGGCGGATGTCGGCCGGGCGTCGTTCTGGGCTCATCTGCAG
GAGCTCGTCCCCCGTGTTCTCTCCAAATGAAATGAACTTCCTTATATAGAGGAAGGGTCTTGCGAAGGAT
AGTGGGATTGTGCGTCATCCCTTACGTCAGTGGAGATATCACATCAATCCACTTGCTTTGAAGACGTGGT
TGGAACGTCTTCTTTTTCCACGATGCTCCTCGTGGGTGGGGGTCCATCTTTGGGACCACTGTCGGCAGAG
GCATCTTCAACGATGGCCTTTCCTTTATCGCAATGATGGCATTTGTAGGAGCCACCTTCCTTTTCCACTA
TCTTCACAATAAAGTGACAGATAGCTGGGCAATGGAATCCGAGGAGGTTTCCGGATATTACCCTTTGTTG
AAAAGTCTCAATTGCCCTTTGGTCTTCTGAGACTGTATCTTTGATATTTTTGGAGTAGACAAGTGTGTCG
TGCTCCACCATGTTGACGAAGATTTTCTTCTTGTCATTGAGTCGTAAGAGACTCTGTATGAACTGTTCGC
CAGTCTTTACGGCGAGTTCTGTTAGGTCCTCTATTTGAATCTTTGACTCCATGGCCTTTGATTCAGTGGG
AACTACCTTTTTAGAGACTCCAATCTCTATTACTTGCCTTGGTTTGTGAAGCAAGCCTTGAATCGTCCAT
ACTGGAATAGTACTTCTGATCTTGAGAAATATATCTTTCTCTGTGTTCTTGATGCAGTTAGTCCTGAATC
TTTTGACTGCATCTTTAACCTTCTTGGGAAGGTATTTGATTTCCTGGAGATTATTGCTCGGGTAGATCGT
CTTGATGAGACGTGCTGCGTAAGCCTCTCTAACCATCTGTGGGTTAGCATTCTTTCTGAAATTGAAAAGG
CTAATCTGGGGACCGAATGGATCGGATTCGCGGTACCCGGGGATCCTCTAGAGGGCCCATACGCCAAATC
TGGGAGTAGCCGCCCGTGGTGCCTCTAGAGGCCGCCACCGCGCTTGGCTTCGCGGTCGCGCGAGTCTCTG
GGCGCCGTCGCCTTTCGCTCTCGGGGAACTGCCGTCGCCTCGCGCTCTCGGGTAACCGCTGCCACACTCG
CGTCTGGGTGGGCGTTGTCGCTCATTTATAGGGGTGGGGAGTCAAAAACTGAAACTTAGCAATTTGAGGC
TCCTTTTATAAACGTCCGGGACCTAGTGTGATTGAACCGGATGACAACTTTGGGCCAGGGCTTTCCCGCC
CGAACACACAGAAGCCATTTTTGGGAAACTTGTGGTAGCTAACAACAGTAGTGTGGGTTCAATTACATTT
TATTAGAAGACGTTACACATAAAAAGGAATAACAGATATCCATGCAAATTAATACATAGCTGCAAAGATG
AACACAAAGCCCATATATCTATATTAATTACACACATATATGTATAGCTTCCCCCTTCATCGTTCTGGCC
TCTGCCTCCATCCATTAGCTAGCTTCCATGCATGGCAGTTAATTACTTATATATATACTACTTAATCATT
TTCTCCATCATATATATGCTCACGACCAGCAGCAAGTCGTCCTTCGAATATATAAAAGCTAGCGTACGTG
TGGCGGGCGCATGCATGGGCCATGCACGCGATCGATCGAGAATCTACACGTGATGGTGATGGTGATGGCT
AGCGTTCTTGTAGCCGAAATCTGGAATGTTGGTCCAGCGCTCGCGAAAGACGTGCGCGGCGAGCTTCGGC
TTGCGGTCACGAGTGAACACGCCCTTCTTGTTTCCTTGGACGCGCATCACGCCCTGAGAGGTCGCGAAGT
CCGCGAAGTTCCACGCTTGCTCACCCACGAAGTTCTCAAACTCATCGAACACGACGTGGTTCGCCTGGTA
GTACTCGACTTGATATTCCTCGGTGAACATCACTGGATCAATGTCGTGAAAGCCCGCAACGGTGTCTGCG
CCGTACTCAGTGATCATGATCGGCTTTCCTGGGCAACGCTTGTTCCACGCGTGAAATTCCTGGCGGAGAT
GGACTTTGGCCGCTTCGAGATCACCGCCATCGAAGTACCATCCGTTATAGCGATTGAGCGCGATGACGTC
AATCAGTTCGGCGACTTTGTCCGTCTCCGGGGTAGCCATCACAAACAGCACGATCGTGACCGGACGCTTC
TGTGGGTCGAGTTCCTTGGTCAGCTCCACCAACGGCTTGAAGTACTCGTACGCGCCCTCTTCCTCAGTCG
CCGCCTCGTTGGCGATGCTCCACATCACGACGCTTGGATGGTTCTTGTCACGAGACACCAGTTCACGGAG
AACGTCTTGATGGTGCTCAAACGTCCGAATCTTCTCCCAGGTACTGACGCGCTCGCTGCCTTCGCCGAGT
CCCGTGGTGGCCATGAAGTTGAGGTGCACGCCAACTGCCGGAGTCTCGTCGATCACGACCAGACCCTCGC
GATCCGCAAGACGCATCAACTCTTCAGAGTACGGATAGTGTGCGGTCCGGAAGCTGTTGGCGCCGATCCA
TTTGAGGATATTGAAATCCATCACATTGCTCGCTTCGTTAAAGCCACGGCCGTTGATAGGAGTGTCCTCA
TGTTTGCCAAAGCCCTTGAAGTAGAACGGTTTGTTGTTGATGAGGAACTTGCCGTCGTTGACTTCCACGG
TCCGCACGCCGAACGGCTCTTCATAGACATCGATGGTCAGTCCGTCGTTCACCAGTTCCACTTTGATCTG
GTAGAGATACGTGTTCAGTGGTTCCCAGAGGATGACATTCGGAATCTCCACGTTACCGCTCAGGCCCTCG
GTGCTTGCGACCACTTTGCCTTCCTCATCCACGACCGACACTTTCACGGTCTCGGCTTTGCCTTGAAAGT
CCACCGTATAGGTCACAGTCCCGGTTGGGCCATTGAAGTCGGTCACAACCGAGATGTCCTCGACGTACGT
AAACGGGGTCGTGTAGATTTTCACCGGACGGTGCAGGCCTGCATAGTTGAAGAAGTCGAAGTTCGGCTTG
TTACGAATGACTTTTCCGAGGCCCTCTTCGTGGCGCTCGCTGTACAGCCCCACCGGGAGGGTGCTATCGT
CGAGGATGTTGTCCACGGCGACGGTGACGCGATTCATGCCATCACGCAGCGAGTTGTTGATTTCCGCTTC
GAATGGCAGGAATCCGCCCTTGTGCTCCACGACCAGCTCACCATTGACATAGACAATTGCTTTGTGAGTT
GCAGAGCCGAAGCGGAGCACGATACGCTGATCCTTCAGATAGGCCGGCACCGTGAACTCACGTTCGTACC
AGACATATCCGATATGGTTGCGGATTTCCTTGGTCACGCCAATGTCATTGTAACTGCTTGGGACGGCCAT
ACTAATAGTGTCGGTCAGCTTGCTTTCGTACCACTTCTCTTCCAGTCCTTTCCCGTAGTCCAGCTTGAAG
TTCCAGACGCCATTGAGGTCGAAGACGCCACGGGTCTCGGTGTTGATCGGGTACAGACTAGTTCGTCGGT
TGGCGGCAGCAGCCGCTGCGGCGGCTGCTGCCACGTGGACGGCGGGGCTGTGTCGGCTGACGAAGACGTC
GACCACGTCCCTGTTGGGCAGCATCGCCGGCGCGGTTGCTTCAGCAGCGCAGCTCCTGACAGGAACGCCC
GCCATCTGGGTGACTGGGTGCACCCCGGAGCTCCTCTCCGGGAGGGCTGGGCTGAGCTTGGCGATGTTGA
CGAGGACGTGCTCGTCTGCAGCTGAGGAAAGCTTGCCGGCATCCTTGCCCTCGGCAGTCGCCGCCACCGG
CGTCTTGTTCATGTACAACACGTAGAGCACCATCTGGACCACGCCGAAGGTGAACCCCAGGATGTTTGGA
AGCTGCATACGTACAGAGATCGTATGTAGTTTATCAGTAAAGACCAGTGAGAGATACCAATACCATGGCG
GTTGCAGCAGATTAGATGAAACAATTACCGCGACGTATTTGTCCTTGATGAGGAGGCCGTAGAGGAACCA
GACGACGGCGCTGAGGGTGAGCGAGAGGGAGAGGGAGAAGGGCATGTACTCCACGCTCTTCGTCTGGATC
ACTCGTCTCTGCACACATATATAAACACGGTGCATTAGAAACGATACACATGGATCAAAACTGATTGGGT
TGATCGATCTGTCGTCCATGCATCTTGGCACAGTTTTATACGCGTGCTCAGGGCTCACCATGATGCTGAG
TGGCGCGACGAAGACACTGACGGAGAAGCCGACGCAGATCCAGCCAAGCAGCACAACGCGCTTACTGCCC
TTGAAGAGGAGAAGGGTGAGCAGGAGGATGACCCCAAAGACGCCGCCATTGAGGAGGACCATGATCTTGG
CCGTGAACAGCTTGGCTTTCTTGGGCGCGTAGACGAAGTACATGACGACGTAGATGGTCTCGATGACGCA
GCCGGCGGCGTTGATGGTGATGAGGAAGGTCTCGTTGGACTTGATCAGTGCGTAGAAGATCCACAGCATG
GCGCTGAACAGGGCAACCACGTAGGGAACCGACTGGAAGCCTTCCGTCGACTTGCTCTTGTAGATGCGGT
AGAACGTCGGTCTGTTATACGATGCATACATATCCACATAATTAATTAAAATAACCGATGAATATATATC
TGAAGAAGCAGTGATAATTAATTAAGCAATATATATATATATATATGTCACTTACATCGGGGCCAGGAAG
GTCATGAAGGAGATGACGTTACCTGCAAAGCAAGGAGAAAAAAAAGGCGCCAAGATCAGCCATTTGTATG
GCAAAAGTGTGCCCAAATAAAGCAGAGATAAGTTGTGATAAGCAGAGCTGACACTTTACACCTCCGTGGC
CTGTCTAATTTGCCTTGTTTTGTGACTAAAGATTCGTGAGGCTTTATTGTTTGTATAAAGACAGATGCCT
ATCTAAACACTCTAAATAAAGGACCGATTGCTAGCTCGACAGGTAGTTCATGACGGAAATGAATAGGATA
AACTAAAGGATCGACCATGGATGGCAGAGGTAATACAGTACATAAAATCTAGTGGTGCATGCTTAATCTG
GTGCAAAACTAAGTGATTGTGAGCGCAAGATCGAGCGTCTTGTTTTTGGGATTGTTTTGGAAGGTATATC
TCAAAGTGGCTTCTATGAAGGGTATAGATTGATTCTATGCATATGTGCACGAAGGAGGCCTGCTTGTTGT
GCATATAATATATACTTACATAGTAGTATATATATGTAAAGAGAAAACAAATTAAACAGAATAGAAAGAT
AAATATATAATATATACATGCGCAATAATTAAGGGCCTGCTTAGTTCGTGGCTAACCATGTCACACTTTG
GCTAAGATTAATCGTTCGAATTGAAGAACTATAACCTTAGACAGAAAAGTTAGACAAAGTATGGTAAAAT
AGGTAGCAAACCAAACATGCCTGCCCTTAATTCATAGCTTTGCGGCGGGCGCTTGTTTAGCTATTAGTGA
AGGTGTAGTATGTACCTAGTAGACCGAAAGCAAACGCCCAGGGGTGTTGCAGAGACATGCCAGCCATTTG
ATGGGTACAAAGGGGGGAATGAAGCTAGTAGCTACACGGATAATAATATAACAGGGGTCACAAGAATTTC
CCAACACACAAAGCAGTTGCTTGGATTAGGGTGATGAGGAGATCGAGCTTGTTTTTCTTGTGTTGGGCTA
GGGAACTACTTCTCCTACTCTCTAACCCTTTTGGCCCCTACAGGAGGGAAGGGAGAGTTGTGAGGAGTTG
TCCTCTCTCTGTGTGTGTTGGCTCAAACTCTTGCAATGATAGGCAGGGCTGTGGGTGGCTTTATATAGGC
ACGCGAGGTGGCACATGCACGCATGATTTGGTGTACATGTGTTGTGTCATCGTGTACAAGCAAGCTCAGG
GCTCTTCAATCACACACATATGATATTAACACTTTTTTTTGTGAAATTATATATAGACGCAAAGATCCTT
TTCAATGCATGTATATATATAGCAGCTTTATAATAGATGACATTTTTTTCTGGCCATGTATATATATAAC
CAGAGTGTATAAATTGTTACATTAATTGATTGAGATAATCTTCTACATTTTCGAAAAAAGCGGGAGCTGC
TTTGCGTGCATGCTTTTTAGTCAATTATACATCGGTCAGTGCCAGAGTCGTACACTACAAATTGTTGTGC
ACCGCGTGGGGTTCTCGATCTCCGACCTGCTTTGGACTCTGTGGTAAGGGCCGTCTCTGGTAAAGGAACT
TTTGTACACTATACAAATTGTTGTGCACTAAAGTAAATTAAATCAAATTAGTACCTATTATTGCATTAAA
ATCGGTACTCACTCAATTCGTCAGCACCGGTTTTAACTAATGCGTCCTCGTAGAGCTAGGGCATTAATAC
TGATTAATGTCTCTAACCGGAACTAATATTAACTTATCACTATCGGTTGACGACACCAATTGGTACTAAT
ATAATTCTATTAGTACCGATTGGTGTTTTTAACTGGAATTTGATGACATAACATTATTATCGATTGGTGT
TTTCAACTAGTGTTAATGTACCTGCTTTATAACCTCCAACCCTCGCTCCCCGAGCTGGCGTTAGGAACAA
AGAGGAGCTTAGTGTAATAAGCTTCAAGTAGAGATTGTAACTTGCTTTGTTTTGTCTACCATCGCTCTAA
TGAACGCTCGTAGTTTAGTTTGCCATCTCTCTAAAGAACTCTTTAGTATTGGTTCTTACACGAACGGTAC
TAAAGGTTCTTTTTCAATTCCATCCTGAAGGTCTTTAGCATTGGTTCTTTGTAAGAACTGGTATTAATGG
CCCCTTTCCAGTTCTTGGTCAGAGGTCTTTAGTACTGGTTCTTTGCAAGAATCGATAAGTGCCCAATATA
ACTTCAGCCTTCGTTATGCCCTTCTTCTTCTCTTCTTCTAGCACCTTTCTTGGTGAGCTCGTCGAGCCCT
CTCCCCACACCACCATTTCCCATGTCGAGCATACATGCAAGGGCCCTCCTCGCGCCACCACTTCTCCCAT
CGACCCTGCACCATCGCCATAGAAGTGACTCCCTAACCCTACAATGAGCACATTAGAAACCGAAGCTTTG
TTATATCATTGCAATATATCTATCTATCTTTATAATTATATATAATCATGGTGTATTAAACTCATGGAAA
GATTATTGTGTGTCTTTGCTATAGAAGATTCTTATGTGCCTTTGCTATATAGTTTCCCTTTTCCACGATC
ACTTGCAAGCTTGATGTATAGAAATTGTTGTTTCTCTCTCTTTTTTCTTTTGGACCATAATGCCCACAAT
GCGTATATAGAGCCACATTTCTCCAATGAACATAATACATTATCAAGAAAGTCGTGATTCGAAGTAGTTC
GATATAATGTTATTTTAAAAAGGACATTCATTCTTGAGCTCAACCTTAAACCCTATTTTTAGTTCTATAT
ATTTTGTGGGAGATAGATATCCTATGGGTCGCCAAGGCATAAATGTACTCCTTGGGCCATGGGAGAGGAC
CCTAATAAGACGTCCGGTGGGGCGTACTGATGGGCCTCGTCCTGACGAAATAAAAGTCAAATGCAGCAAC
GGAGCACTGGATACGAGGAGATCTCGAAGAACACTGCACCAACATACCATCCGTGCACGTATATCGCATA
AGAATTACCAAATTTCTGAAGACACGTTTCTCACGCGGCTAGGTACTTGATAACTCGGATGATAAACCAG
AGAAGCCAACCAAGCACCGGAAAAACAGGCATACTCATAGCAATAGAAAGTAGATTTAGATAAGCTCGAT
GAAATTTACAGGTATAACTCTCCAGTCGACTATATAAGGCAGTAGAGATACCCCTACCAAAAACTCTCTC
TCTCACTCTCGTTCACCATTAGATTGATTGGAGACCTTATCTTCCGCCCCTAAACCACCTGTAATTTGTG
AACTCAAGGCAATTCAATACTCATCACCACACATGACGTAGGGTATTACACATTCACGTGGCCCGTACTT
GTATAAACTTCCTGTGTTCTGGCATGCTCCTGTACATACCATCGAGCCGCGATCGACGTCACCGTCCTCC
CAAAAGCACTGCGTGGGCAACCCCGTAGTGCGCTATCGGGACTAAACATCGACATATTTTTCATAGGAAT
CATGCTAAGATGGATCGCCAAATAATGGAGAAGTTAAATCATGAACGAACCCATAAGCAGGAAACTAGCC
CTTAGGGCTACATGTGTTGTTCCATTAAACTAGCCTTTCGAACTATGAGTGATGTTACAGTAATCTAGCC
CTTAGGGCTATGAGTGATGCCTAAGTTGGATGCACCTTTTTATTTCTTATACTAAGGGAAACTTTATCCA
TAAGGTATGTTGCTGCAACAATGTCTCCTTGCACATCTTTGTTTTTGAACGTTGTCATCAACACCGAGGT
AATGGAACATTGCCATATATACAAATCGAACAATAAGAAAGAACACATAATTGAATGTTGCCGTCAGCGC
CGAGTTAAAGGAACATTTCAAGAAGAAATTATCTATGAAGGAAGCACCAATAGACTCCTCCTTAGCAAAG
TCTACAATATTAATGTTGATTTTATGATAATAAAGTGTCTTAGCTTTGAATTTAAAATTATTATTAATTT
TTTGATAAATCATAGTTTATGAAAACGAAGGAAGTTCCTTAGGAAAAGATTGAAACAATTCAAGGACAAC
TAATATGGTTTATATATAATAAGATCGTATCGAAAAACGAAGAGTTCTATTATGATGGACGAAATCTTTT
GGTCAAATGAGAAGGCGAAGATGATGAATATTGAGAATATAGAAACGAATAAATATTTAATACTCAGTAA
ACATCATATTATTTGTTGTTACATATGTATACATTTAATATTAATATTCATGAACTAGGACTATTAATAA
ATTTGTAAATATTAATGTACATATATTAATTAAAGCATATATATTAAATGTTTATCAATTAATATTTTTT
AAATGTACATAATAAAAGTTCCCTAGACACTATAATGTGCCTTGAACCAGTACTAAAAGGTCCCAATAGG
AGCGCACACTAAGACTAACTGCAACGACAGCCCCTACGCAGCCCCCTCCCCTTGCATGCGGC
Features (pLannotate 1.2.2; 21 found; start..end, strand, type, name):
   2502..2526    +  misc_feature   RB T-DNA repeat: right border repeat from nopaline C58 T-DNA
   2896..3297    +  CDS            Y4CG_SINFN (fragment): Protein inferred from homology: Swiss-Prot protein existence level 3. From Sinorhizobium fredii (strain NBRC 101917 / NGR234).
   3857..4486    +  CDS            pVS1 StaA: stability protein from the Pseudomonas plasmid pVS1 (Heeb et al., 2000)
   4915..5988    +  CDS            pVS1 RepA: replication protein from the Pseudomonas plasmid pVS1 (Heeb et al., 2000)
   6054..6248    +  rep_origin     pVS1 oriV: origin of replication for the Pseudomonas plasmid pVS1 (Heeb et al., 2000)
   6451..6490    +  CDS            rop (fragment): Rop protein, which maintains plasmids at low copy number; rop
   6592..6732    +  misc_feature   bom: basis of mobility region from pBR322
   6918..7506    -  rep_origin     ori: high-copy-number ColE1/pMB1/pBR322/pUC origin of replication
   7752..8539    -  CDS            SmR (fragment): aminoglycoside adenylyltransferase (Murphy, 1985); aadA; confers resistance to spectinomycin and streptomycin
   8550..8606    -  CDS            GmR (fragment): gentamycin acetyltransferase; aacC1; confers resistance to gentamycin
   8782..8805    -  promoter       Pc promoter (fragment): intI1 (promoter lies within the coding sequence); class 1 integron promoter
   9064..9088    +  misc_feature   LB T-DNA repeat: left border repeat from nopaline C58 T-DNA
   9181..9433    -  terminator     NOS terminator: nopaline synthase terminator and poly(A) signal
   9456..10004   -  CDS            bar: PAT_STRHY - Experimental evidence at protein level: Swiss-Prot protein existence level 1. Inactivates phosphinothricin (PPT) by transfer of an acetyl group from acetyl CoA. Can also acetylate demethylphosphinothricin but not PTT or glutamate. This enzyme is an effector of phosphinothricin tripeptide (PTT or bialaphos) resistance. From Streptomyces hygroscopicus. Introduced by genetic manipulation and expressed in glufosinate-tolerant maize by Dekalb Genetics.
  10029..10370   -  promoter       CaMV 35S promoter: strong constitutive promoter from cauliflower mosaic virus
  10881..10903   +  misc_feature   MCS (fragment): pUC18/19 multiple cloning site
  11600..11617   -  CDS            7xHis (fragment): 6xHis affinity tag
  11624..13441   -  CDS            GUSPlus™ (fragment): β-glucuronidase codon-optimized Staphylococcus gusA gene with a catalase intron to ensure expression in plants but not bacteria
  13889..14500   -  CDS            SWEET12 (fragment): SWT12_ARATH - Also known as MTN3 From Arabidopsis thaliana (Mouse-ear cress).
  14585..14604   +  promoter       LEU2 promoter (fragment): S. cerevisiae LEU2
  15396..15467   -  CDS            SWEET13 (fragment): SWT13_ORYSJ - Experimental evidence at transcript level: Swiss-Prot protein existence level 2. Confers blight susceptibility (PubMed:25988582). Confers TAL effector-mediated susceptibility to Xanthomonas oryzae pv. oryzae (PubMed:23879865). From Oryza sativa subsp. japonica (Rice).
