[The description below was written by a language model from this plasmid's Addgene catalogue record and pLannotate feature annotations shown in this document.]
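Description:
pZmSWEET13a:ZmSWEET13a:GUS is a plant binary (T-DNA) vector of about 19 kb built on the pGoldenGate-AG backbone, designed to report where the maize sucrose transporter gene ZmSWEET13a is expressed. The backbone carries two replication systems. A ColE1/pBR322-type origin with the bom mobilisation region supports propagation in E. coli. The pVS1 oriV with its RepA and StaA genes gives replication and stable maintenance in Agrobacterium. Bacterial selection is by spectinomycin through the aadA (SmR) gene. Nopaline-type left and right border repeats define the segment transferred into the plant genome.

Within the T-DNA, a CaMV 35S promoter drives the bar gene (phosphinothricin acetyltransferase) followed by a NOS terminator, providing Basta/glufosinate selection of transformed plants. The payload is a roughly 10.5 kb Zea mays insert in which the native SWEET13a promoter drives ZmSWEET13a fused at its C terminus to β-glucuronidase. The annotation identifies the reporter as GUSPlus, a codon-optimised Staphylococcus gusA containing a catalase intron that restricts expression to plants, followed by a His tag. Separated fragments matching Arabidopsis SWEET12 and rice SWEET13 lie upstream of GUS on the same strand. These probably represent exons of the maize SWEET gene, suggesting a genomic rather than cDNA fragment, although the record does not say so explicitly. A short LEU2 promoter hit in this region is likely a spurious match.

Because the fusion is translational and under native regulatory sequence, histochemical GUS staining marks the cells that accumulate ZmSWEET13a. The associated study used this to examine phloem loading through abaxial bundle sheath cells in maize leaves.
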