Addgene plasmid #159535: pZmSWEET13a:ZmSWEET13a:GUS
Purpose: expresses ß--glucuronidase in cells expressing ZmSWEET13a
Depositing lab: Wolf Frommer. Depositing organization: Heinrich-Heine-Universitaet Duesseldorf. Publication: Evidence for phloem loading via the abaxial bundle sheath cells in maize leaves. Bezrutczyk M, Zollner NR, Kruse CPS, Hartwig T, Lautwein T, Kohrer K, Frommer WB, Kim JY. Plant Cell. 2021 May 5;33(3):531-547. doi: 10.1093/plcell/koaa055. PubMed 33955497.
Backbone
  Vector backbone: pGoldenGate-AG
  Backbone size w/o insert (bp): 8469
  Total vector size (bp): 19028
  Modifications to backbone: none
  Vector type: Bacterial Expression, Plant Expression
  Selectable markers: Basta
Growth in bacteria
  Bacterial resistance: Spectinomycin, 50 μg/mL
  Growth temperature: 37°C
  Growth strain: DH5alpha
  Copy number: Unknown
Gene/Insert
  Gene/Insert name: ZmSWEET13a (alt name: ZmSWT13a)
  Species: Z. mays
  Insert size (bp): 10556
  GenBank ID: NM_001155615
  Promoter: native SWEET13a promoter
  Tag / fusion protein: GUS (C terminal on insert)
  Cloning method: Ligation Independent Cloning
  Sequencing primers: 5′ GACGACAGATCGATCAACCCAAT; 3′ TCGTACCACTTCTCTTCCAGTC
Terms and licenses: Academic/Nonprofit Terms; Industry Terms: Not Available to Industry
Depositor comments: Please visit https://doi.org/10.1101/2020.09.06.284943 for bioRxiv preprint.
How to cite: pZmSWEET13a:ZmSWEET13a:GUS was a gift from Wolf Frommer (Addgene plasmid # 159535 ; http://n2t.net/addgene:159535 ; RRID:Addgene_159535)
